>Addgene plasmid #85133 | pLV-EF1a-IRES-Blast | addgene full sequence | sequence record 306227 | Addgene NGS Result
TGGAAGGGCTAATTCACTCCCAACGAAGACAAGATATCCTTGATCTGTGGATCTACCACACACAAGGCTA
CTTCCCTGATTAGCAGAACTACACACCAGGGCCAGGGGTCAGATATCCACTGACCTTTGGATGGTGCTAC
AAGCTAGTACCAGTTGAGCCAGATAAGGTAGAAGAGGCCAATAAAGGAGAGAACACCAGCTTGTTACACC
CTGTGAGCCTGCATGGGATGGATGACCCGGAGAGAGAAGTGTTAGAGTGGAGGTTTGACAGCCGCCTAGC
ATTTCATCACGTGGCCCGAGAGCTGCATCCGGAGTACTTCAAGAACTGCTGATATCGAGCTTGCTACAAG
GGACTTTCCGCTGGGGACTTTCCAGGGAGGCGTGGCCTGGGCGGGACTGGGGAGTGGCGAGCCCTCAGAT
CCTGCATATAAGCAGCTGCTTTTTGCCTGTACTGGGTCTCTCTGGTTAGACCAGATCTGAGCCTGGGAGC
TCTCTGGCTAACTAGGGAACCCACTGCTTAAGCCTCAATAAAGCTTGCCTTGAGTGCTTCAAGTAGTGTG
TGCCCGTCTGTTGTGTGACTCTGGTAACTAGAGATCCCTCAGACCCTTTTAGTCAGTGTGGAAAATCTCT
AGCAGTAGTAGTTCATGTCATCTTATTATTCAGTATTTATAACTTGCAAAGAAATGAATATCAGAGAGTG
AGAGGCCTTGACATTGCTAGCGTTTACCGTCGACCTCTAGCTAGAGCTTGGCGTAATCATGGTCATAGCT
GTTTCCTGTGTGAAATTGTTATCCGCTCACAATTCCACACAACATACGAGCCGGAAGCATAAAGTGTAAA
GCCTGGGGTGCCTAATGAGTGAGCTAACTCACATTAATTGCGTTGCGCTCACTGCCCGCTTTCCAGTCGG
GAAACCTGTCGTGCCAGCTGCATTAATGAATCGGCCAACGCGCGGGGAGAGGCGGTTTGCGTATTGGGCG
CTCTTCCGCTTCCTCGCTCACTGACTCGCTGCGCTCGGTCGTTCGGCTGCGGCGAGCGGTATCAGCTCAC
TCAAAGGCGGTAATACGGTTATCCACAGAATCAGGGGATAACGCAGGAAAGAACATGTGAGCAAAAGGCC
AGCAAAAGGCCAGGAACCGTAAAAAGGCCGCGTTGCTGGCGTTTTTCCATAGGCTCCGCCCCCCTGACGA
GCATCACAAAAATCGACGCTCAAGTCAGAGGTGGCGAAACCCGACAGGACTATAAAGATACCAGGCGTTT
CCCCCTGGAAGCTCCCTCGTGCGCTCTCCTGTTCCGACCCTGCCGCTTACCGGATACCTGTCCGCCTTTC
TCCCTTCGGGAAGCGTGGCGCTTTCTCATAGCTCACGCTGTAGGTATCTCAGTTCGGTGTAGGTCGTTCG
CTCCAAGCTGGGCTGTGTGCACGAACCCCCCGTTCAGCCCGACCGCTGCGCCTTATCCGGTAACTATCGT
CTTGAGTCCAACCCGGTAAGACACGACTTATCGCCACTGGCAGCAGCCACTGGTAACAGGATTAGCAGAG
CGAGGTATGTAGGCGGTGCTACAGAGTTCTTGAAGTGGTGGCCTAACTACGGCTACACTAGAAGAACAGT
ATTTGGTATCTGCGCTCTGCTGAAGCCAGTTACCTTCGGAAAAAGAGTTGGTAGCTCTTGATCCGGCAAA
CAAACCACCGCTGGTAGCGGTGGTTTTTTTGTTTGCAAGCAGCAGATTACGCGCAGAAAAAAAGGATCTC
AAGAAGATCCTTTGATCTTTTCTACGGGGTCTGACGCTCAGTGGAACGAAAACTCACGTTAAGGGATTTT
GGTCATGAGATTATCAAAAAGGATCTTCACCTAGATCCTTTTAAATTAAAAATGAAGTTTTAAATCAATC
TAAAGTATATATGAGTAAACTTGGTCTGACAGTTACCAATGCTTAATCAGTGAGGCACCTATCTCAGCGA
TCTGTCTATTTCGTTCATCCATAGTTGCCTGACTCCCCGTCGTGTAGATAACTACGATACGGGAGGGCTT
ACCATCTGGCCCCAGTGCTGCAATGATACCGCGAGACCCACGCTCACCGGCTCCAGATTTATCAGCAATA
AACCAGCCAGCCGGAAGGGCCGAGCGCAGAAGTGGTCCTGCAACTTTATCCGCCTCCATCCAGTCTATTA
ATTGTTGCCGGGAAGCTAGAGTAAGTAGTTCGCCAGTTAATAGTTTGCGCAACGTTGTTGCCATTGCTAC
AGGCATCGTGGTGTCACGCTCGTCGTTTGGTATGGCTTCATTCAGCTCCGGTTCCCAACGATCAAGGCGA
GTTACATGATCCCCCATGTTGTGCAAAAAAGCGGTTAGCTCCTTCGGTCCTCCGATCGTTGTCAGAAGTA
AGTTGGCCGCAGTGTTATCACTCATGGTTATGGCAGCACTGCATAATTCTCTTACTGTCATGCCATCCGT
AAGATGCTTTTCTGTGACTGGTGAGTACTCAACCAAGTCATTCTGAGAATAGTGTATGCGGCGACCGAGT
TGCTCTTGCCCGGCGTCAATACGGGATAATACCGCGCCACATAGCAGAACTTTAAAAGTGCTCATCATTG
GAAAACGTTCTTCGGGGCGAAAACTCTCAAGGATCTTACCGCTGTTGAGATCCAGTTCGATGTAACCCAC
TCGTGCACCCAACTGATCTTCAGCATCTTTTACTTTCACCAGCGTTTCTGGGTGAGCAAAAACAGGAAGG
CAAAATGCCGCAAAAAAGGGAATAAGGGCGACACGGAAATGTTGAATACTCATACTCTTCCTTTTTCAAT
ATTATTGAAGCATTTATCAGGGTTATTGTCTCATGAGCGGATACATATTTGAATGTATTTAGAAAAATAA
ACAAATAGGGGTTCCGCGCACATTTCCCCGAAAAGTGCCACCTGACGTCGACGGATCGGGAGATCAACTT
GTTTATTGCAGCTTATAATGGTTACAAATAAAGCAATAGCATCACAAATTTCACAAATAAAGCATTTTTT
TCACTGCATTCTAGTTGTGGTTTGTCCAAACTCATCAATGTATCTTATCATGTCTGGATCAACTGGATAA
CTCAAGCTAACCAAAATCATCCCAAACTTCCCACCCCATACCCTATTACCACTGCCAATTACCTGTGGTT
TCATTTACTCTAAACCTGTGATTCCTCTGAATTATTTTCATTTTAAAGAAATTGTATTTGTTAAATATGT
ACTACAAACTTAGTAGTTGGAAGGGCTAATTCACTCCCAAAGAAGACAAGATATCCTTGATCTGTGGATC
TACCACACACAAGGCTACTTCCCTGATTAGCAGAACTACACACCAGGGCCAGGGGTCAGATATCCACTGA
CCTTTGGATGGTGCTACAAGCTAGTACCAGTTGAGCCAGATAAGGTAGAAGAGGCCAATAAAGGAGAGAA
CACCAGCTTGTTACACCCTGTGAGCCTGCATGGGATGGATGACCCGGAGAGAGAAGTGTTAGAGTGGAGG
TTTGACAGCCGCCTAGCATTTCATCACGTGGCCCGAGAGCTGCATCCGGAGTACTTCAAGAACTGCTGAT
ATCGAGCTTGCTACAAGGGACTTTCCGCTGGGGACTTTCCAGGGAGGCGTGGCCTGGGCGGGACTGGGGA
GTGGCGAGCCCTCAGATCCTGCATATAAGCAGCTGCTTTTTGCCTGTACTGGGTCTCTCTGGTTAGACCA
GATCTGAGCCTGGGAGCTCTCTGGCTAACTAGGGAACCCACTGCTTAAGCCTCAATAAAGCTTGCCTTGA
GTGCTTCAAGTAGTGTGTGCCCGTCTGTTGTGTGACTCTGGTAACTAGAGATCCCTCAGACCCTTTTAGT
CAGTGTGGAAAATCTCTAGCAGTGGCGCCCGAACAGGGACTTGAAAGCGAAAGGGAAACCAGAGGAGCTC
TCTCGACGCAGGACTCGGCTTGCTGAAGCGCGCACGGCAAGAGGCGAGGGGCGGCGACTGGTGAGTACGC
CAAAAATTTTGACTAGCGGAGGCTAGAAGGAGAGAGATGGGTGCGAGAGCGTCAGTATTAAGCGGGGGAG
AATTAGATCGCGATGGGAAAAAATTCGGTTAAGGCCAGGGGGAAAGAAAAAATATAAATTAAAACATATA
GTATGGGCAAGCAGGGAGCTAGAACGATTCGCAGTTAATCCTGGCCTGTTAGAAACATCAGAAGGCTGTA
GACAAATACTGGGACAGCTACAACCATCCCTTCAGACAGGATCAGAAGAACTTAGATCATTATATAATAC
AGTAGCAACCCTCTATTGTGTGCATCAAAGGATAGAGATAAAAGACACCAAGGAAGCTTTAGACAAGATA
GAGGAAGAGCAAAACAAAAGTAAGACCACCGCACAGCAAGCGGCCGGCCGCTGATCTTCAGACCTGGAGG
AGGAGATATGAGGGACAATTGGAGAAGTGAATTATATAAATATAAAGTAGTAAAAATTGAACCATTAGGA
GTAGCACCCACCAAGGCAAAGAGAAGAGTGGTGCAGAGAGAAAAAAGAGCAGTGGGAATAGGAGCTTTGT
TCCTTGGGTTCTTGGGAGCAGCAGGAAGCACTATGGGCGCAGCGTCAATGACGCTGACGGTACAGGCCAG
ACAATTATTGTCTGGTATAGTGCAGCAGCAGAACAATTTGCTGAGGGCTATTGAGGCGCAACAGCATCTG
TTGCAACTCACAGTCTGGGGCATCAAGCAGCTCCAGGCAAGAATCCTGGCTGTGGAAAGATACCTAAAGG
ATCAACAGCTCCTGGGGATTTGGGGTTGCTCTGGAAAACTCATTTGCACCACTGCTGTGCCTTGGAATGC
TAGTTGGAGTAATAAATCTCTGGAACAGATTTGGAATCACACGACCTGGATGGAGTGGGACAGAGAAATT
AACAATTACACAAGCTTAATACACTCCTTAATTGAAGAATCGCAAAACCAGCAAGAAAAGAATGAACAAG
AATTATTGGAATTAGATAAATGGGCAAGTTTGTGGAATTGGTTTAACATAACAAATTGGCTGTGGTATAT
AAAATTATTCATAATGATAGTAGGAGGCTTGGTAGGTTTAAGAATAGTTTTTGCTGTACTTTCTATAGTG
AATAGAGTTAGGCAGGGATATTCACCATTATCGTTTCAGACCCACCTCCCAACCCCGAGGGGACCCGACA
GGCCCGAAGGAATAGAAGAAGAAGGTGGAGAGAGAGACAGAGACAGATCCATTCGATTAGTGAACGGATC
TCGACGGTATCGCCTTTAAAAGAAAAGGGGGGATTGGGGGGTACAGTGCAGGGGAAAGAATAGTAGACAT
AATAGCAACAGACATACAAACTAAAGAATTACAAAAACAAATTACAAAAATTCAAAATTTTCGGGTTTAT
TACAGGGACAGCAGAGATCCAGTTTATCGATGAGGCCCTTTCGTCTTCACTCGAGGTGCCCGTCAGTGGG
CAGAGCGCACATCGCCCACAGTCCCCGAGAAGTTGGGGGGAGGGGTCGGCAATTGAACCGGTGCCTAGAG
AAGGTGGCGCGGGGTAAACTGGGAAAGTGATGTCGTGTACTGGCTCCGCCTTTTTCCCGAGGGTGGGGGA
GAACCGTATATAAGTGCAGTAGTCGCCGTGAACGTTCTTTTTCGCAACGGGTTTGCCGCCAGAACACAGG
TAAGTGCCGTGTGTGGTTCCCGCGGGCCTGGCCTCTTTACGGGTTATGGCCCTTGCGTGCCTTGAATTAC
TTCCACCTGGCTGCAGTACGTGATTCTTGATCCCGAGCTTCGGGTTGGAAGTGGGTGGGAGAGTTCGAGG
CCTTGCGCTTAAGGAGCCCCTTCGCCTCGTGCTTGAGTTGAGGCCTGGCCTGGGCGCTGGGGCCGCCGCG
TGCGAATCTGGTGGCACCTTCGCGCCTGTCTCGCTGCTTTCGATAAGTCTCTAGCCATTTAAAATTTTTG
ATGACCTGCTGCGACGCTTTTTTTCTGGCAAGATAGTCTTGTAAATGCGGGCCAAGATCTGCACACTGGT
ATTTCGGTTTTTGGGGCCGCGGGCGGCGACGGGGCCCGTGCGTCCCAGCGCACATGTTCGGCGAGGCGGG
GCCTGCGAGCGCGGCCACCGAGAATCGGACGGGGGTAGTCTCAAGCTGGCCGGCCTGCTCTGGTGCCTGG
CCTCGCGCCGCCGTGTATCGCCCCGCCCTGGGCGGCAAGGCTGGCCCGGTCGGCACCAGTTGCGTGAGCG
GAAAGATGGCCGCTTCCCGGCCCTGCTGCAGGGAGCTCAAAATGGAGGACGCGGCGCTCGGGAGAGCGGG
CGGGTGAGTCACCCACACAAAGGAAAAGGGCCTTTCCGTCCTCAGCCGTCGCTTCATGTGACTCCACGGA
GTACCGGGCGCCGTCCAGGCACCTCGATTAGTTCTCGAGCTTTTGGAGTACGTCGTCTTTAGGTTGGGGG
GAGGGGTTTTATGCGATGGAGTTTCCCCACACTGAGTGGGTGGAGACTGAAGTTAGGCCAGCTTGGCACT
TGATGTAATTCTCCTTGGAATTTGCCCTTTTTGAGTTTGGATCTTGGTTCATTCTCAAGCCTCAGACAGT
GGTTCAAAGTTTTTTTCTTCCATTTCAGGTGTCGTGAGGATCCGCGGCCGCGCCGGCTCTAGATCGCGAA
CGCGTGAATTCCTCGAGGGCGGCCGCTCTAGAGTCGACGGGCCGCGGTAACAATTGTTAACTAACTTAAG
CTAGCAACGGTTTCCCTCTAGCGGGATCAATTCCGCCCCCCCCCCCTAACGTTACTGGCCGAAGCCGCTT
GGAATAAGGCCGGTGTGCGTTTGTCTATATGTTATTTTCCACCATATTGCCGTCTTTTGGCAATGTGAGG
GCCCGGAAACCTGGCCCTGTCTTCTTGACGAGCATTCCTAGGGGTCTTTCCCCTCTCGCCAAAGGAATGC
AAGGTCTGTTGAATGTCGTGAAGGAAGCAGTTCCTCTGGAAGCTTCTTGAAGACAAACAACGTCTGTAGC
GACCCTTTGCAGGCAGCGGAACCCCCCACCTGGCGACAGGTGCCTCTGCGGCCAAAAGCCACGTGTATAA
GATACACCTGCAAAGGCGGCACAACCCCAGTGCCACGTTGTGAGTTGGATAGTTGTGGAAAGAGTCAAAT
GGCTCTCCTCAAGCGTATTCAACAAGGGGCTGAAGGATGCCCAGAAGGTACCCCATTGTATGGGATCTGA
TCTGGGGCCTCGGTGCACATGCTTTACATGTGTTTAGTCGAGGTTAAAAAAACGTCTAGGCCCCCCGAAC
CACGGGGACGTGGTTTTCCTTTGAAAAACACGATAATACCATGGTCATGAAAACATTTAACATTTCTCAA
CAAGATCTAGAATTAGTAGAAGTAGCGACAGAGAAGATTACAATGCTTTATGAGGATAATAAACATCATG
TGGGAGCGGCAATTCGTACGAAAACAGGAGAAATCATTTCGGCAGTACATATTGAAGCGTATATAGGACG
AGTAACTGTTTGTGCAGAAGCCATTGCGATTGGTAGTGCAGTTTCGAATGGACAAAAGGATTTTGACACG
ATTGTAGCTGTTAGACACCCTTATTCTGACGAAGTAGATAGAAGTATTCGAGTGGTAAGTCCTTGTGGTA
TGTGTAGGGAGTTGATTTCAGACTATGCACCAGATTGTTTTGTGTTAATAGAAATGAATGGCAAGTTAGT
CAAAACTACGATTGAAGAACTCATTCCACTCAAATATACCCGAAATTAACCCGGGCGGGGCGCGTCTGGA
ACAATCAACCTCTGGATTACAAAATTTGTGAAAGATTGACTGGTATTCTTAACTATGTTGCTCCTTTTAC
GCTATGTGGATACGCTGCTTTAATGCCTTTGTATCATGCTATTGCTTCCCGTATGGCTTTCATTTTCTCC
TCCTTGTATAAATCCTGGTTGCTGTCTCTTTATGAGGAGTTGTGGCCCGTTGTCAGGCAACGTGGCGTGG
TGTGCACTGTGTTTGCTGACGCAACCCCCACTGGTTGGGGCATTGCCACCACCTGTCAGCTCCTTTCCGG
GACTTTCGCTTTCCCCCTCCCTATTGCCACGGCGGAACTCATCGCCGCCTGCCTTGCCCGCTGCTGGACA
GGGGCTCGGCTGTTGGGCACTGACAATTCCGTGGTGTTGTCGGGGAAGCTGACGTCCTTTCCATGGCTGC
TCGCCTGTGTTGCCACCTGGATTCTGCGCGGGACGTCCTTCTGCTACGTCCCTTCGGCCCTCAATCCAGC
GGACCTTCCTTCCCGCGGCCTGCTGCCGGCTCTGCGGCCTCTTCCGCGTCTTCGCCTTCGCCCTCAGACG
AGTCGGATCTCCCTTTGGGCCGCCTCCCCGCCTGGAATTAATTCTGCAGTCGAGACCTAGAAAAACATGG
AGCAATCACAAGTAGCAATACAGCAGCTACCAATGCTGATTGTGCCTGGCTAGAAGCACAAGAGGAGGAG
GAGGTGGGTTTTCCAGTCACACCTCAGGTACCTTTAAGACCAATGACTTACAAGGCAGCTGTAGATCTTA
GCCACTTTTTAAAAGAAAAGAGGGGAC
Features (pLannotate 1.2.2; 22 found; start..end, strand, type, name):
    377..634     +  LTR            5' LTR (truncated): truncated 5' long terminal repeat (LTR) from HIV-1
    786..802     -  protein_bind   lac operator: The lac repressor binds to the lac operator to inhibit transcription in E. coli. This inhibition can be relieved by adding lactose or isopropyl-β-D-thiogalactopyranoside (IPTG). lac repressor encoded by lacI
    810..840     -  promoter       lac promoter: promoter for the E. coli lac operon
    855..876     -  protein_bind   CAP binding site: CAP binding activates transcription in the presence of cAMP. E. coli catabolite activator protein
    889..981     -  CDS            lacI (fragment): lac repressor; lacI; The lac repressor binds to the lac operator to inhibit transcription in E. coli. This inhibition can be relieved by adding lactose or isopropyl-β-D-thiogalactopyranoside (IPTG).
   1164..1752    -  rep_origin     ori: high-copy-number ColE1/pMB1/pBR322/pUC origin of replication
   1923..2783    -  CDS            AmpR: β-lactamase; bla; confers resistance to ampicillin, carbenicillin, and related antibiotics
   2784..2888    -  promoter       AmpR promoter: bla
   2936..3070    +  polyA_signal   SV40 poly(A) signal: SV40 polyadenylation signal
   3237..3566    +  CDS            nef (fragment): NEF_HV1BR - Experimental evidence at protein level: Swiss-Prot protein existence level 1. Extracellular Nef protein targets CD4(+) T-lymphocytes for apoptosis by interacting with CXCR4 surface receptors (PubMed:14990729). From Human immunodeficiency virus type 1 group M subtype B (isolate BRU/LAI) (HIV-1).
   3614..3871    +  LTR            5' LTR (truncated): truncated 5' long terminal repeat (LTR) from HIV-1
   3918..4043    +  misc_feature   HIV-1 Ψ: packaging signal of human immunodeficiency virus type 1
   4027..4365    +  CDS            HIV-1 gag (fragment): gag protein from human immunodeficiency virus 1; gag
   4540..4773    +  misc_feature   RRE: The Rev response element (RRE) of HIV-1 allows for Rev-dependent mRNA export from the nucleus to the cytoplasm.
   5150..5250    +  CDS            Rev (fragment): human immunodeficiency virus 1 (HIV-1) Rev protein; rev; enhances nuclear export of unspliced and incompletely spliced viral mRNAs
   5265..5380    +  misc_feature   cPPT/CTS: central polypurine tract and central termination sequence of HIV-1 (lacking the first T)
   5458..5669    +  promoter       EF-1α core promoter: core promoter for human elongation factor EF-1α
   5670..6608    +  intron         EF-1α intron A: intron upstream of the start codon of human EF-1α
   6757..7318    +  misc_feature   IRES: internal ribosome entry site (IRES) of the encephalomyocarditis virus (EMCV)
   7327..7746    +  CDS            bsr: BSR_BACCE - Experimental evidence at protein level: Swiss-Prot protein existence level 1. Catalyzes the deamination of the cytosine moiety of the antibiotics blasticidin S, cytomycin and acetylblasticidin S. From Bacillus cereus.
   7773..8361    +  misc_feature   WPRE: woodchuck hepatitis virus posttranscriptional regulatory element
   8378..329     +  CDS            nef (fragment) (across the origin): NEF_HV1BR - Experimental evidence at protein level: Swiss-Prot protein existence level 1. Extracellular Nef protein targets CD4(+) T-lymphocytes for apoptosis by interacting with CXCR4 surface receptors (PubMed:14990729). From Human immunodeficiency virus type 1 group M subtype B (isolate BRU/LAI) (HIV-1).
