>Addgene plasmid #85133 | pLV-EF1a-IRES-Blast | analyzer sequence | sequence record 166534
TGGAAGGGCTAATTCACTCCCAAAGAAGACAAGATATCCTTGATCTGTGGATCTACCACACACAAGGCTA
CTTCCCTGATTAGCAGAACTACACACCAGGGCCAGGGGTCAGATATCCACTGACCTTTGGATGGTGCTAC
AAGCTAGTACCAGTTGAGCCAGATAAGGTAGAAGAGGCCAATAAAGGAGAGAACACCAGCTTGTTACACC
CTGTGAGCCTGCATGGGATGGATGACCCGGAGAGAGAAGTGTTAGAGTGGAGGTTTGACAGCCGCCTAGC
ATTTCATCACGTGGCCCGAGAGCTGCATCCGGAGTACTTCAAGAACTGCTGATATCGAGCTTGCTACAAG
GGACTTTCCGCTGGGGACTTTCCAGGGAGGCGTGGCCTGGGCGGGACTGGGGAGTGGCGAGCCCTCAGAT
CCTGCATATAAGCAGCTGCTTTTTGCCTGTACTGGGTCTCTCTGGTTAGACCAGATCTGAGCCTGGGAGC
TCTCTGGCTAACTAGGGAACCCACTGCTTAAGCCTCAATAAAGCTTGCCTTGAGTGCTTCAAGTAGTGTG
TGCCCGTCTGTTGTGTGACTCTGGTAACTAGAGATCCCTCAGACCCTTTTAGTCAGTGTGGAAAATCTCT
AGCAGTGGCGCCCGAACAGGGACTTGAAAGCGAAAGGGAAACCAGAGGAGCTCTCTCGACGCAGGACTCG
GCTTGCTGAAGCGCGCACGGCAAGAGGCGAGGGGCGGCGACTGGTGAGTACGCCAAAAATTTTGACTAGC
GGAGGCTAGAAGGAGAGAGATGGGTGCGAGAGCGTCAGTATTAAGCGGGGGAGAATTAGATCGCGATGGG
AAAAAATTCGGTTAAGGCCAGGGGGAAAGAAAAAATATAAATTAAAACATATAGTATGGGCAAGCAGGGA
GCTAGAACGATTCGCAGTTAATCCTGGCCTGTTAGAAACATCAGAAGGCTGTAGACAAATACTGGGACAG
CTACAACCATCCCTTCAGACAGGATCAGAAGAACTTAGATCATTATATAATACAGTAGCAACCCTCTATT
GTGTGCATCAAAGGATAGAGATAAAAGACACCAAGGAAGCTTTAGACAAGATAGAGGAAGAGCAAAACAA
AAGTAAGACCACCGCACAGCAAGCGGCCGGCCGCTGATCTTCAGACCTGGAGGAGGAGATATGAGGGACA
ATTGGAGAAGTGAATTATATAAATATAAAGTAGTAAAAATTGAACCATTAGGAGTAGCACCCACCAAGGC
AAAGAGAAGAGTGGTGCAGAGAGAAAAAAGAGCAGTGGGAATAGGAGCTTTGTTCCTTGGGTTCTTGGGA
GCAGCAGGAAGCACTATGGGCGCAGCGTCAATGACGCTGACGGTACAGGCCAGACAATTATTGTCTGGTA
TAGTGCAGCAGCAGAACAATTTGCTGAGGGCTATTGAGGCGCAACAGCATCTGTTGCAACTCACAGTCTG
GGGCATCAAGCAGCTCCAGGCAAGAATCCTGGCTGTGGAAAGATACCTAAAGGATCAACAGCTCCTGGGG
ATTTGGGGTTGCTCTGGAAAACTCATTTGCACCACTGCTGTGCCTTGGAATGCTAGTTGGAGTAATAAAT
CTCTGGAACAGATTTGGAATCACACGACCTGGATGGAGTGGGACAGAGAAATTAACAATTACACAAGCTT
AATACACTCCTTAATTGAAGAATCGCAAAACCAGCAAGAAAAGAATGAACAAGAATTATTGGAATTAGAT
AAATGGGCAAGTTTGTGGAATTGGTTTAACATAACAAATTGGCTGTGGTATATAAAATTATTCATAATGA
TAGTAGGAGGCTTGGTAGGTTTAAGAATAGTTTTTGCTGTACTTTCTATAGTGAATAGAGTTAGGCAGGG
ATATTCACCATTATCGTTTCAGACCCACCTCCCAACCCCGAGGGGACCCGACAGGCCCGAAGGAATAGAA
GAAGAAGGTGGAGAGAGAGACAGAGACAGATCCATTCGATTAGTGAACGGATCTCGACGGTATCGCCTTT
AAAAGAAAAGGGGGGATTGGGGGGTACAGTGCAGGGGAAAGAATAGTAGACATAATAGCAACAGACATAC
AAACTAAAGAACTACAAAAACAAATTACAAAAATTCAAAATTTTCGGGTTTATTACAGGGACAGCAGAGA
TCCAGTTTATCGATGAGGCCCTTTCGTCTTCACTCGAGGTGCCCGTCAGTGGGCAGAGCGCACATCGCCC
ACAGTCCCCGAGAAGTTGGGGGGAGGGGTCGGCAATTGAACCGGTGCCTAGAGAAGGTGGCGCGGGGTAA
ACTGGGAAAGTGATGTCGTGTACTGGCTCCGCCTTTTTCCCGAGGGTGGGGGAGAACCGTATATAAGTGC
AGTAGTCGCCGTGAACGTTCTTTTTCGCAACGGGTTTGCCGCCAGAACACAGGTAAGTGCCGTGTGTGGT
TCCCGCGGGCCTGGCCTCTTTACGGGTTATGGCCCTTGCGTGCCTTGAATTACTTCCACCTGGCTGCAGT
ACGTGATTCTTGATCCCGAGCTTCGGGTTGGAAGTGGGTGGGAGAGTTCGAGGCCTTGCGCTTAAGGAGC
CCCTTCGCCTCGTGCTTGAGTTGAGGCCTGGCCTGGGCGCTGGGGCCGCCGCGTGCGAATCTGGTGGCAC
CTTCGCGCCTGTCTCGCTGCTTTCGATAAGTCTCTAGCCATTTAAAATTTTTGATGACCTGCTGCGACGC
TTTTTTTCTGGCAAGATAGTCTTGTAAATGCGGGCCAAGATCTGCACACTGGTATTTCGGTTTTTGGGGC
CGCGGGCGGCGACGGGGCCCGTGCGTCCCAGCGCACATGTTCGGCGAGGCGGGGCCTGCGAGCGCGGCCA
CCGAGAATCGGACGGGGGTAGTCTCAAGCTGGCCGGCCTGCTCTGGTGCCTGGCCTCGCGCCGCCGTGTA
TCGCCCCGCCCTGGGCGGCAAGGCTGGCCCGGTCGGCACCAGTTGCGTGAGCGGAAAGATGGCCGCTTCC
CGGCCCTGCTGCAGGGAGCTCAAAATGGAGGACGCGGCGCTCGGGAGAGCGGGCGGGTGAGTCACCCACA
CAAAGGAAAAGGGCCTTTCCGTCCTCAGCCGTCGCTTCATGTGACTCCACGGAGTACCGGGCGCCGTCCA
GGCACCTCGATTAGTTCTCGAGCTTTTGGAGTACGTCGTCTTTAGGTTGGGGGGAGGGGTTTTATGCGAT
GGAGTTTCCCCACACTGAGTGGGTGGAGACTGAAGTTAGGCCAGCTTGGCACTTGATGTAATTCTCCTTG
GAATTTGCCCTTTTTGAGTTTGGATCTTGGTTCATTCTCAAGCCTCAGACAGTGGTTCAAAGTTTTTTTC
TTCCATTTCAGGTGTCGTGAGGATCCGCGGCCGCGCCGGCTCTAGATCGCGAACGCGTGAATTCCTCGAG
GGCGGCCGCTCTAGAGTCGACGGGCCGCGGTAACAATTGTTAACTAACTTAAGCTAGCAACGGTTTCCCT
CTAGCGGGATCAATTCCGCCCCCCCCCCCTAACGTTACTGGCCGAAGCCGCTTGGAATAAGGCCGGTGTG
CGTTTGTCTATATGTTATTTTCCACCATATTGCCGTCTTTTGGCAATGTGAGGGCCCGGAAACCTGGCCC
TGTCTTCTTGACGAGCATTCCTAGGGGTCTTTCCCCTCTCGCCAAAGGAATGCAAGGTCTGTTGAATGTC
GTGAAGGAAGCAGTTCCTCTGGAAGCTTCTTGAAGACAAACAACGTCTGTAGCGACCCTTTGCAGGCAGC
GGAACCCCCCACCTGGCGACAGGTGCCTCTGCGGCCAAAAGCCACGTGTATAAGATACACCTGCAAAGGC
GGCACAACCCCAGTGCCACGTTGTGAGTTGGATAGTTGTGGAAAGAGTCAAATGGCTCTCCTCAAGCGTA
TTCAACAAGGGGCTGAAGGATGCCCAGAAGGTACCCCATTGTATGGGATCTGATCTGGGGCCTCGGTGCA
CATGCTTTACATGTGTTTAGTCGAGGTTAAAAAAACGTCTAGGCCCCCCGAACCACGGGGACGTGGTTTT
CCTTTGAAAAACACGATAATACCATGGTCATGAAAACATTTAACATTTCTCAACAAGATCTAGAATTAGT
AGAAGTAGCGACAGAGAAGATTACAATGCTTTATGAGGATAATAAACATCATGTGGGAGCGGCAATTCGT
ACGAAAACAGGAGAAATCATTTCGGCAGTACATATTGAAGCGTATATAGGACGAGTAACTGTTTGTGCAG
AAGCCATTGCGATTGGTAGTGCAGTTTCGAATGGACAAAAGGATTTTGACACGATTGTAGCTGTTAGACA
CCCTTATTCTGACGAAGTAGATAGAAGTATTCGAGTGGTAAGTCCTTGTGGTATGTGTAGGGAGTTGATT
TCAGACTATGCACCAGATTGTTTTGTGTTAATAGAAATGAATGGCAAGTTAGTCAAAACTACGATTGAAG
AACTCATTCCACTCAAATATACCCGAAATTAACCCGGGCGGGGCGCGTCTGGAACAATCAACCTCTGGAT
TACAAAATTTGTGAAAGATTGACTGGTATTCTTAACTATGTTGCTCCTTTTACGCTATGTGGATACGCTG
CTTTAATGCCTTTGTATCATGCTATTGCTTCCCGTATGGCTTTCATTTTCTCCTCCTTGTATAAATCCTG
GTTGCTGTCTCTTTATGAGGAGTTGTGGCCCGTTGTCAGGCAACGTGGCGTGGTGTGCACTGTGTTTGCT
GACGCAACCCCCACTGGTTGGGGCATTGCCACCACCTGTCAGCTCCTTTCCGGGACTTTCGCTTTCCCCC
TCCCTATTGCCACGGCGGAACTCATCGCCGCCTGCCTTGCCCGCTGCTGGACAGGGGCTCGGCTGTTGGG
CACTGACAATTCCGTGGTGTTGTCGGGGAAGCTGACGTCCTTTCCATGGCTGCTCGCCTGTGTTGCCACC
TGGATTCTGCGCGGGACGTCCTTCTGCTACGTCCCTTCGGCCCTCAATCCAGCGGACCTTCCTTCCCGCG
GCCTGCTGCCGGCTCTGCGGCCTCTTCCGCGTCTTCGCCTTCGCCCTCAGACGAGTCGGATCTCCCTTTG
GGCCGCCTCCCCGCCTGGAATTAATTCTGCAGTCGAGACCTAGAAAAACATGGAGCAATCACAAGTAGCA
ATACAGCAGCTACCAATGCTGATTGTGCCTGGCTAGAAGCACAAGAGGAGGAGGAGGTGGGTTTTTCCAG
TCACACCTCAGGTACCTTTAAGACCAATGACTTACAAGGCAGCTGTAGATCTTAGCCACTTTTTAAAAGA
AAAGAGGGGACTGGAAGGGCTAATTCACTCCCAACGAAGACAAGATATCCTTGATCTGTGGATCTACCAC
ACACAAGGCTACTTCCCTGATTAGCAGAACTACACACCAGGGCCAGGGGTCAGATATCCACTGACCTTTG
GATGGTGCTACAAGCTAGTACCAGTTGAGCCAGATAAGGTAGAAGAGGCCAATAAAGGAGAGAACACCAG
CTTGTTACACCCTGTGAGCCTGCATGGGATGGATGACCCGGAGAGAGAAGTGTTAGAGTGGAGGTTTGAC
AGCCGCCTAGCATTTCATCACGTGGCCCGAGAGCTGCATCCGGAGTACTTCAAGAACTGCTGATATCGAG
CTTGCTACAAGGGACTTTCCGCTGGGGACTTTCCAGGGAGGCGTGGCCTGGGCGGGACTGGGGAGTGGCG
AGCCCTCAGATCCTGCATATAAGCAGCTGCTTTTTGCCTGTACTGGGTCTCTCTGGTTAGACCAGATCTG
AGCCTGGGAGCTCTCTGGCTAACTAGGGAACCCACTGCTTAAGCCTCAATAAAGCTTGCCTTGAGTGCTT
CAAGTAGTGTGTGCCCGTCTGTTGTGTGACTCTGGTAACTAGAGATCCCTCAGACCCTTTTAGTCAGTGT
GGAAAATCTCTAGCAGTAGTAGTTCATGTCATCTTATTATTCAGTATTTATAACTTGCAAAGAAATGAAT
ATCAGAGAGTGAGAGGCCTTGACATTGCTAGCGTTTTACCGTCGACCTCTAGCTAGAGCTTGGCGTAATC
ATGGTCATAGCTGTTTCCTGTGTGAAATTGTTATCCGCTCACAATTCCACACAACATACGAGCCGGAAGC
ATAAAGTGTAAAGCCTGGGGTGCCTAATGAGTGAGCTAACTCACATTAATTGCGTTGCGCTCACTGCCCG
CTTTCCAGTCGGGAAACCTGTCGTGCCAGCTGCATTAATGAATCGGCCAACGCGCGGGGAGAGGCGGTTT
GCGTATTGGGCGCTCTTCCGCTTCCTCGCTCACTGACTCGCTGCGCTCGGTCGTTCGGCTGCGGCGAGCG
GTATCAGCTCACTCAAAGGCGGTAATACGGTTATCCACAGAATCAGGGGATAACGCAGGAAAGAACATGT
GAGCAAAAGGCCAGCAAAAGGCCAGGAACCGTAAAAAGGCCGCGTTGCTGGCGTTTTTCCATAGGCTCCG
CCCCCCTGACGAGCATCACAAAAATCGACGCTCAAGTCAGAGGTGGCGAAACCCGACAGGACTATAAAGA
TACCAGGCGTTTCCCCCTGGAAGCTCCCTCGTGCGCTCTCCTGTTCCGACCCTGCCGCTTACCGGATACC
TGTCCGCCTTTCTCCCTTCGGGAAGCGTGGCGCTTTCTCATAGCTCACGCTGTAGGTATCTCAGTTCGGT
GTAGGTCGTTCGCTCCAAGCTGGGCTGTGTGCACGAACCCCCCGTTCAGCCCGACCGCTGCGCCTTATCC
GGTAACTATCGTCTTGAGTCCAACCCGGTAAGACACGACTTATCGCCACTGGCAGCAGCCACTGGTAACA
GGATTAGCAGAGCGAGGTATGTAGGCGGTGCTACAGAGTTCTTGAAGTGGTGGCCTAACTACGGCTACAC
TAGAAGAACAGTATTTGGTATCTGCGCTCTGCTGAAGCCAGTTACCTTCGGAAAAAGAGTTGGTAGCTCT
TGATCCGGCAAACAAACCACCGCTGGTAGCGGTTTTTTTGTTTGCAAGCAGCAGATTACGCGCAGAAAAA
AAGGATCTCAAGAAGATCCTTTGATCTTTTCTACGGGGTCTGACGCTCAGTGGAACGAAAACTCACGTTA
AGGGATTTTGGTCATGAGATTATCAAAAAGGATCTTCACCTAGATCCTTTTAAATTAAAAATGAAGTTTT
AAATCAATCTAAAGTATATATGAGTAAACTTGGTCTGACAGTTACCAATGCTTAATCAGTGAGGCACCTA
TCTCAGCGATCTGTCTATTTCGTTCATCCATAGTTGCCTGACTCCCCGTCGTGTAGATAACTACGATACG
GGAGGGCTTACCATCTGGCCCCAGTGCTGCAATGATACCGCGAGACCCACGCTCACCGGCTCCAGATTTA
TCAGCAATAAACCAGCCAGCCGGAAGGGCCGAGCGCAGAAGTGGTCCTGCAACTTTATCCGCCTCCATCC
AGTCTATTAATTGTTGCCGGGAAGCTAGAGTAAGTAGTTCGCCAGTTAATAGTTTGCGCAACGTTGTTGC
CATTGCTACAGGCATCGTGGTGTCACGCTCGTCGTTTGGTATGGCTTCATTCAGCTCCGGTTCCCAACGA
TCAAGGCGAGTTACATGATCCCCCATGTTGTGCAAAAAAGCGGTTAGCTCCTTCGGTCCTCCGATCGTTG
TCAGAAGTAAGTTGGCCGCAGTGTTATCACTCATGGTTATGGCAGCACTGCATAATTCTCTTACTGTCAT
GCCATCCGTAAGATGCTTTTCTGTGACTGGTGAGTACTCAACCAAGTCATTCTGAGAATAGTGTATGCGG
CGACCGAGTTGCTCTTGCCCGGCGTCAATACGGGATAATACCGCGCCACATAGCAGAACTTTAAAAGTGC
TCATCATTGGAAAACGTTCTTCGGGGCGAAAACTCTCAAGGATCTTACCGCTGTTGAGATCCAGTTCGAT
GTAACCCACTCGTGCACCCAACTGATCTTCAGCATCTTTTACTTTCACCAGCGTTTCTGGGTGAGCAAAA
ACAGGAAGGCAAAATGCCGCAAAAAAGGGAATAAGGGCGACACGGAAATGTTGAATACTCATACTCTTCC
TTTTTCAATATTATTGAAGCATTTATCAGGGTTATTGTCTCATGAGCGGATACATATTTGAATGTATTTA
GAAAAATAAACAAATAGGGGTTCCGCGCACATTTCCCCGAAAAGTGCCACCTGACGTCGACGGATCGGGA
GATCAACTTGTTTATTGCAGCTTATAATGGTTACAAATAAAGCAATAGCATCACAAATTTCACAAATAAA
GCATTTTTTTCACTGCATTCTAGTTGTGGTTTGTCCAAACTCATCAATGTATCTTATCATGTCTGGATCA
ACTGGATAACTCAAGCTAACCAAAATCATCCCAAACTTCCCACCCCATACCCTATTACCACTGCCAATTA
CCTAGTGGTTTCATTTACTCTAAACCTGTGATTCCTCTGAATTATTTTCATTTTAAAGAAATTGTATTTG
TTAAATATGTACTACAAACTTAGTAGTTTTTAAAGAAATTGTATTTGTTAAATATGTACTACAAACTTAG
TAGT
Features (pLannotate 1.2.2; 23 found; start..end, strand, type, name):
    377..634     +  LTR            5' LTR (truncated): truncated 5' long terminal repeat (LTR) from HIV-1
    681..806     +  misc_feature   HIV-1 Ψ: packaging signal of human immunodeficiency virus type 1
    790..1128    +  CDS            HIV-1 gag (fragment): gag protein from human immunodeficiency virus 1; gag
   1303..1536    +  misc_feature   RRE: The Rev response element (RRE) of HIV-1 allows for Rev-dependent mRNA export from the nucleus to the cytoplasm.
   1913..2013    +  CDS            Rev (fragment): human immunodeficiency virus 1 (HIV-1) Rev protein; rev; enhances nuclear export of unspliced and incompletely spliced viral mRNAs
   2028..2144    +  misc_feature   cPPT/CTS: central polypurine tract and central termination sequence of HIV-1
   2221..2432    +  promoter       EF-1α core promoter: core promoter for human elongation factor EF-1α
   2433..3371    +  intron         EF-1α intron A: intron upstream of the start codon of human EF-1α
   3520..4081    +  misc_feature   IRES: internal ribosome entry site (IRES) of the encephalomyocarditis virus (EMCV)
   4090..4509    +  CDS            bsr: BSR_BACCE - Experimental evidence at protein level: Swiss-Prot protein existence level 1. Catalyzes the deamination of the cytosine moiety of the antibiotics blasticidin S, cytomycin and acetylblasticidin S. From Bacillus cereus.
   4536..5124    +  misc_feature   WPRE: woodchuck hepatitis virus posttranscriptional regulatory element
   5141..5245    +  CDS            nef (fragment): NEF_HV1Z2 - Experimental evidence at protein level: Swiss-Prot protein existence level 1. Extracellular Nef protein targets CD4(+) T-lymphocytes for apoptosis by interacting with CXCR4 surface receptors. From Human immunodeficiency virus type 1 group M subtype D (isolate Z2/CDC-Z34) (HIV-1).
   5244..5660    +  CDS            nef (fragment): NEF_HV1BR - Experimental evidence at protein level: Swiss-Prot protein existence level 1. Extracellular Nef protein targets CD4(+) T-lymphocytes for apoptosis by interacting with CXCR4 surface receptors (PubMed:14990729). From Human immunodeficiency virus type 1 group M subtype B (isolate BRU/LAI) (HIV-1).
   5708..5965    +  LTR            5' LTR (truncated): truncated 5' long terminal repeat (LTR) from HIV-1
   6118..6134    -  protein_bind   lac operator: The lac repressor binds to the lac operator to inhibit transcription in E. coli. This inhibition can be relieved by adding lactose or isopropyl-β-D-thiogalactopyranoside (IPTG). lac repressor encoded by lacI
   6142..6172    -  promoter       lac promoter: promoter for the E. coli lac operon
   6187..6208    -  protein_bind   CAP binding site: CAP binding activates transcription in the presence of cAMP. E. coli catabolite activator protein
   6221..6313    -  CDS            lacI (fragment): lac repressor; lacI; The lac repressor binds to the lac operator to inhibit transcription in E. coli. This inhibition can be relieved by adding lactose or isopropyl-β-D-thiogalactopyranoside (IPTG).
   6496..7081    -  rep_origin     ori: high-copy-number ColE1/pMB1/pBR322/pUC origin of replication
   7252..8112    -  CDS            AmpR: β-lactamase; bla; confers resistance to ampicillin, carbenicillin, and related antibiotics
   8113..8217    -  promoter       AmpR promoter: bla
   8265..8399    +  polyA_signal   SV40 poly(A) signal: SV40 polyadenylation signal
   8614..329     +  CDS            nef (fragment) (across the origin): NEF_HV1BR - Experimental evidence at protein level: Swiss-Prot protein existence level 1. Extracellular Nef protein targets CD4(+) T-lymphocytes for apoptosis by interacting with CXCR4 surface receptors (PubMed:14990729). From Human immunodeficiency virus type 1 group M subtype B (isolate BRU/LAI) (HIV-1).
