>Addgene plasmid #85133 | pLV-EF1a-IRES-Blast Sequencing Result | analyzer sequence | sequence record 172529
TGGAAGGGCTAATTCACTCCCAAAGAAGACAAGATATCCTTGATCTGTGGATCTACCACACACAAGGCTA
CTTCCCTGATTAGCAGAACTACACACCAGGGCCAGGGGTCAGATATCCACTGACCTTTGGATGGTGCTAC
AAGCTAGTACCAGTTGAGCCAGATAAGGTAGAAGAGGCCAATAAAGGAGAGAACACCAGCTTGTTACACC
CTGTGAGCCTGCATGGGATGGATGACCCGGAGAGAGAAGTGTTAGAGTGGAGGTTTGACAGCCGCCTAGC
ATTTCATCACGTGGCCCGAGAGCTGCATCCGGAGTACTTCAAGAACTGCTGATATCGAGCTTGCTACAAG
GGACTTTCCGCTGGGGACTTTCCAGGGAGGCGTGGCCTGGGCGGGACTGGGGAGTGGCGAGCCCTCAGAT
CCTGCATATAAGCAGCTGCTTTTTGCCTGTACTGGGTCTCTCTGGTTAGACCAGATCTGAGCCTGGGAGC
TCTCTGGCTAACTAGGGAACCCACTGCTTAAGCCTCAATAAAGCTTGCCTTGAGTGCTTCAAGTAGTGTG
TGCCCGTCTGTTGTGTGACTCTGGTAACTAGAGATCCCTCAGACCCTTTTAGTCAGTGTGGAAAATCTCT
AGCAGTGGCGCCCGAACAGGGACTTGAAAGCGAAAGGGAAACCAGAGGAGCTCTCTCGACGCAGGACTCG
GCTTGCTGAAGCGCGCACGGCAAGAGGCGAGGGGCGGCGACTGGTGAGTACGCCAAAAATTTTGACTAGC
GGAGGCTAGAAGGAGAGAGATGGGTGCGAGAGCGTCAGTATTAAGCGGGGGAGAATTAGATCGCGATGGG
AAAAAATTCGGTTAAGGCCAGGGGGAAAGAAAAAATATAAATTAAAACATATAGTATGGGCAAGCAGGGA
GCTAGAACGATTCGCAGTTAATCCTGGCCTGTTAGAAACATCAGAAGGCTGTAGACAAATACTGGGACAG
CTACAACCATCCCTTCAGACAGGATCAGAAGAACTTAGATCATTATATAATACAGTAGCAACCCTCTATT
GTGTGCATCAAAGGATAGAGATAAAAGACACCAAGGAAGCTTTAGACAAGATAGAGGAAGAGCAAAACAA
AAGTAAGACCACCGCACAGCAAGCGGCCGGCCGCTGATCTTCAGACCTGGAGGAGGAGATATGAGGGACA
ATTGGAGAAGTGAATTATATAAATATAAAGTAGTAAAAATTGAACCATTAGGAGTAGCACCCACCAAGGC
AAAGAGAAGAGTGGTGCAGAGAGAAAAAAGAGCAGTGGGAATAGGAGCTTTGTTCCTTGGGTTCTTGGGA
GCAGCAGGAAGCACTATGGGCGCAGCGTCAATGACGCTGACGGTACAGGCCAGACAATTATTGTCTGGTA
TAGTGCAGCAGCAGAACAATTTGCTGAGGGCTATTGAGGCGCAACAGCATCTGTTGCAACTCACAGTCTG
GGGCATCAAGCAGCTCCAGGCAAGAATCCTGGCTGTGGAAAGATACCTAAAGGATCAACAGCTCCTGGGG
ATTTGGGGTTGCTCTGGAAAACTCATTTGCACCACTGCTGTGCCTTGGAATGCTAGTTGGAGTAATAAAT
CTCTGGAACAGATTTGGAATCACACGACCTGGATGGAGTGGGACAGAGAAATTAACAATTACACAAGCTT
AATACACTCCTTAATTGAAGAATCGCAAAACCAGCAAGAAAAGAATGAACAAGAATTATTGGAATTAGAT
AAATGGGCAAGTTTGTGGAATTGGTTTAACATAACAAATTGGCTGTGGTATATAAAATTATTCATAATGA
TAGTAGGAGGCTTGGTAGGTTTAAGAATAGTTTTTGCTGTACTTTCTATAGTGAATAGAGTTAGGCAGGG
ATATTCACCATTATCGTTTCAGACCCACCTCCCAACCCCGAGGGGACCCGACAGGCCCGAAGGAATAGAA
GAAGAAGGTGGAGAGAGAGACAGAGACAGATCCATTCGATTAGTGAACGGATCTCGACGGTATCGCCTTT
AAAAGAAAAGGGGGGATTGGGGGGTACAGTGCAGGGGAAAGAATAGTAGACATAATAGCAACAGACATAC
AAACTAAAGAATTACAAAAACAAATTACAAAAATTCAAAATTTTCGGGTTTATTACAGGGACAGCAGAGA
TCCAGTTTATCGATGAGGCCCTTTCGTCTTCACTCGAGGTGCCCGTCAGTGGGCAGAGCGCACATCGCCC
ACAGTCCCCGAGAAGTTGGGGGGAGGGGTCGGCAATTGAACCGGTGCCTAGAGAAGGTGGCGCGGGGTAA
ACTGGGAAAGTGATGTCGTGTACTGGCTCCGCCTTTTTCCCGAGGGTGGGGGAGAACCGTATATAAGTGC
AGTAGTCGCCGTGAACGTTCTTTTTCGCAACGGGTTTGCCGCCAGAACACAGGTAAGTGCCGTGTGTGGT
TCCCGCGGGCCTGGCCTCTTTACGGGTTATGGCCCTTGCGTGCCTTGAATTACTTCCACCTGGCTGCAGT
ACGTGATTCTTGATCCCGAGCTTCGGGTTGGAAGTGGGTGGGAGAGTTCGAGGCCTTGCGCTTAAGGAGC
CCCTTCGCCTCGTGCTTGAGTTGAGGCCTGGCCTGGGCGCTGGGGCCGCCGCGTGCGAATCTGGTGGCAC
CTTCGCGCCTGTCTCGCTGCTTTCGATAAGTCTCTAGCCATTTAAAATTTTTGATGACCTGCTGCGACGC
TTTTTTTCTGGCAAGATAGTCTTGTAAATGCGGGCCAAGATCTGCACACTGGTATTTCGGTTTTTGGGGC
CGCGGGCGGCGACGGGGCCCGTGCGTCCCAGCGCACATGTTCGGCGAGGCGGGGCCTGCGAGCGCGGCCA
CCGAGAATCGGACGGGGGTAGTCTCAAGCTGGCCGGCCTGCTCTGGTGCCTGGCCTCGCGCCGCCGTGTA
TCGCCCCGCCCTGGGCGGCAAGGCTGGCCCGGTCGGCACCAGTTGCGTGAGCGGAAAGATGGCCGCTTCC
CGGCCCTGCTGCAGGGAGCTCAAAATGGAGGACGCGGCGCTCGGGAGAGCGGGCGGGTGAGTCACCCACA
CAAAGGAAAAGGGCCTTTCCGTCCTCAGCCGTCGCTTCATGTGACTCCACGGAGTACCGGGCGCCGTCCA
GGCACCTCGATTAGTTCTCGAGCTTTTGGAGTACGTCGTCTTTAGGTTGGGGGGAGGGGTTTTATGCGAT
GGAGTTTCCCCACACTGAGTGGGTGGAGACTGAAGTTAGGCCAGCTTGGCACTTGATGTAATTCTCCTTG
GAATTTGCCCTTTTTGAGTTTGGATCTTGGTTCATTCTCAAGCCTCAGACAGTGGTTCAAAGTTTTTTTC
TTCCATTTCAGGTGTCGTGAGGATCCGCGGCCGCGCCGGCTCTAGATCGCGAACGCGTGAATTCCTCGAG
GGCGGCCGCTCTAGAGTCGACGGGCCGCGGTAACAATTGTTAACTAACTTAAGCTAGCAACGGTTTCCCT
CTAGCGGGATCAATTCCGCCCCCCCCCCCTAACGTTACTGGCCGAAGCCGCTTGGAATAAGGCCGGTGTG
CGTTTGTCTATATGTTATTTTCCACCATATTGCCGTCTTTTGGCAATGTGAGGGCCCGGAAACCTGGCCC
TGTCTTCTTGACGAGCATTCCTAGGGGTCTTTCCCCTCTCGCCAAAGGAATGCAAGGTCTGTTGAATGTC
GTGAAGGAAGCAGTTCCTCTGGAAGCTTCTTGAAGACAAACAACGTCTGTAGCGACCCTTTGCAGGCAGC
GGAACCCCCCACCTGGCGACAGGTGCCTCTGCGGCCAAAAGCCACGTGTATAAGATACACCTGCAAAGGC
GGCACAACCCCAGTGCCACGTTGTGAGTTGGATAGTTGTGGAAAGAGTCAAATGGCTCTCCTCAAGCGTA
TTCAACAAGGGGCTGAAGGATGCCCAGAAGGTACCCCATTGTATGGGATCTGATCTGGGGCCTCGGTGCA
CATGCTTTACATGTGTTTAGTCGAGGTTAAAAAAACGTCTAGGCCCCCCGAACCACGGGGACGTGGTTTT
CCTTTGAAAAACACGATAATACCATGGTCATGAAAACATTTAACATTTCTCAACAAGATCTAGAATTAGT
AGAAGTAGCGACAGAGAAGATTACAATGCTTTATGAGGATAATAAACATCATGTGGGAGCGGCAATTCGT
ACGAAAACAGGAGAAATCATTTCGGCAGTACATATTGAAGCGTATATAGGACGAGTAACTGTTTGTGCAG
AAGCCATTGCGATTGGTAGTGCAGTTTCGAATGGACAAAAGGATTTTGACACGATTGTAGCTGTTAGACA
CCCTTATTCTGACGAAGTAGATAGAAGTATTCGAGTGGTAAGTCCTTGTGGTATGTGTAGGGAGTTGATT
TCAGACTATGCACCAGATTGTTTTGTGTTAATAGAAATGAATGGCAAGTTAGTCAAAACTACGATTGAAG
AACTCATTCCACTCAAATATACCCGAAATTAACCCGGGCGGGGCGCGTCTGGAACAATCAACCTCTGGAT
TACAAAATTTGTGAAAGATTGACTGGTATTCTTAACTATGTTGCTCCTTTTACGCTATGTGGATACGCTG
CTTTAATGCCTTTGTATCATGCTATTGCTTCCCGTATGGCTTTCATTTTCTCCTCCTTGTATAAATCCTG
GTTGCTGTCTCTTTATGAGGAGTTGTGGCCCGTTGTCAGGCAACGTGGCGTGGTGTGCACTGTGTTTGCT
GACGCAACCCCCACTGGTTGGGGCATTGCCACCACCTGTCAGCTCCTTTCCGGGACTTTCGCTTTCCCCC
TCCCTATTGCCACGGCGGAACTCATCGCCGCCTGCCTTGCCCGCTGCTGGACAGGGGCTCGGCTGTTGGG
CACTGACAATTCCGTGGTGTTGTCGGGGAAGCTGACGTCCTTTCCATGGCTGCTCGCCTGTGTTGCCACC
TGGATTCTGCGCGGGACGTCCTTCTGCTACGTCCCTTCGGCCCTCAATCCAGCGGACCTTCCTTCCCGCG
GCCTGCTGCCGGCTCTGCGGCCTCTTCCGCGTCTTCGCCTTCGCCCTCAGACGAGTCGGATCTCCCTTTG
GGCCGCCTCCCCGCCTGGAATTAATTCTGCAGTCGAGACCTAGAAAAACATGGAGCAATCACAAGTAGCA
ATACAGCAGCTACCAATGCTGATTGTGCCTGGCTAGAAGCACAAGAGGAGGAGGAGGTGGGTTTTCCAGT
CACACCTCAGGTACCTTTAAGACCAATGACTTACAAGGCAGCTGTAGATCTTAGCCACTTTTTAAAAGAA
AAGAGGGGACTGGAAGGGCTAATTCACTCCCAACGAAGACAAGATATCCTTGATCTGTGGATCTACCACA
CACAAGGCTACTTCCCTGATTAGCAGAACTACACACCAGGGCCAGGGGTCAGATATCCACTGACCTTTGG
ATGGTGCTACAAGCTAGTACCAGTTGAGCCAGATAAGGTAGAAGAGGCCAATAAAGGAGAGAACACCAGC
TTGTTACACCCTGTGAGCCTGCATGGGATGGATGACCCGGAGAGAGAAGTGTTAGAGTGGAGGTTTGACA
GCCGCCTAGCATTTCATCACGTGGCCCGAGAGCTGCATCCGGAGTACTTCAAGAACTGCTGATATCGAGC
TTGCTACAAGGGACTTTCCGCTGGGGACTTTCCAGGGAGGCGTGGCCTGGGCGGGACTGGGGAGTGGCGA
GCCCTCAGATCCTGCATATAAGCAGCTGCTTTTTGCCTGTACTGGGTCTCTCTGGTTAGACCAGATCTGA
GCCTGGGAGCTCTCTGGCTAACTAGGGAACCCACTGCTTAAGCCTCAATAAAGCTTGCCTTGAGTGCTTC
AAGTAGTGTGTGCCCGTCTGTTGTGTGACTCTGGTAACTAGAGATCCCTCAGACCCTTTTAGTCAGTGTG
GAAAATCTCTAGCAGTAGTAGTTCATGTCATCTTATTATTCAGTATTTATAACTTGCAAAGAAATGAATA
TCAGAGAGTGAGAGGCCTTGACATTGCTAGCGTTTACCGTCGACCTCTAGCTAGAGCTTGGCGTAATCAT
GGTCATAGCTGTTTCCTGTGTGAAATTGTTATCCGCTCACAATTCCACACAACATACGAGCCGGAAGCAT
AAAGTGTAAAGCCTGGGGTGCCTAATGAGTGAGCTAACTCACATTAATTGCGTTGCGCTCACTGCCCGCT
TTCCAGTCGGGAAACCTGTCGTGCCAGCTGCATTAATGAATCGGCCAACGCGCGGGGAGAGGCGGTTTGC
GTATTGGGCGCTCTTCCGCTTCCTCGCTCACTGACTCGCTGCGCTCGGTCGTTCGGCTGCGGCGAGCGGT
ATCAGCTCACTCAAAGGCGGTAATACGGTTATCCACAGAATCAGGGGATAACGCAGGAAAGAACATGTGA
GCAAAAGGCCAGCAAAAGGCCAGGAACCGTAAAAAGGCCGCGTTGCTGGCGTTTTTCCATAGGCTCCGCC
CCCCTGACGAGCATCACAAAAATCGACGCTCAAGTCAGAGGTGGCGAAACCCGACAGGACTATAAAGATA
CCAGGCGTTTCCCCCTGGAAGCTCCCTCGTGCGCTCTCCTGTTCCGACCCTGCCGCTTACCGGATACCTG
TCCGCCTTTCTCCCTTCGGGAAGCGTGGCGCTTTCTCATAGCTCACGCTGTAGGTATCTCAGTTCGGTGT
AGGTCGTTCGCTCCAAGCTGGGCTGTGTGCACGAACCCCCCGTTCAGCCCGACCGCTGCGCCTTATCCGG
TAACTATCGTCTTGAGTCCAACCCGGTAAGACACGACTTATCGCCACTGGCAGCAGCCACTGGTAACAGG
ATTAGCAGAGCGAGGTATGTAGGCGGTGCTACAGAGTTCTTGAAGTGGTGGCCTAACTACGGCTACACTA
GAAGAACAGTATTTGGTATCTGCGCTCTGCTGAAGCCAGTTACCTTCGGAAAAAGAGTTGGTAGCTCTTG
ATCCGGCAAACAAACCACCGCTGGTAGCGGTGGTTTTTTTGTTTGCAAGCAGCAGATTACGCGCAGAAAA
AAAGGATCTCAAGAAGATCCTTTGATCTTTTCTACGGGGTCTGACGCTCAGTGGAACGAAAACTCACGTT
AAGGGATTTTGGTCATGAGATTATCAAAAAGGATCTTCACCTAGATCCTTTTAAATTAAAAATGAAGTTT
TAAATCAATCTAAAGTATATATGAGTAAACTTGGTCTGACAGTTACCAATGCTTAATCAGTGAGGCACCT
ATCTCAGCGATCTGTCTATTTCGTTCATCCATAGTTGCCTGACTCCCCGTCGTGTAGATAACTACGATAC
GGGAGGGCTTACCATCTGGCCCCAGTGCTGCAATGATACCGCGAGACCCACGCTCACCGGCTCCAGATTT
ATCAGCAATAAACCAGCCAGCCGGAAGGGCCGAGCGCAGAAGTGGTCCTGCAACTTTATCCGCCTCCATC
CAGTCTATTAATTGTTGCCGGGAAGCTAGAGTAAGTAGTTCGCCAGTTAATAGTTTGCGCAACGTTGTTG
CCATTGCTACAGGCATCGTGGTGTCACGCTCGTCGTTTGGTATGGCTTCATTCAGCTCCGGTTCCCAACG
ATCAAGGCGAGTTACATGATCCCCCATGTTGTGCAAAAAAGCGGTTAGCTCCTTCGGTCCTCCGATCGTT
GTCAGAAGTAAGTTGGCCGCAGTGTTATCACTCATGGTTATGGCAGCACTGCATAATTCTCTTACTGTCA
TGCCATCCGTAAGATGCTTTTCTGTGACTGGTGAGTACTCAACCAAGTCATTCTGAGAATAGTGTATGCG
GCGACCGAGTTGCTCTTGCCCGGCGTCAATACGGGATAATACCGCGCCACATAGCAGAACTTTAAAAGTG
CTCATCATTGGAAAACGTTCTTCGGGGCGAAAACTCTCAAGGATCTTACCGCTGTTGAGATCCAGTTCGA
TGTAACCCACTCGTGCACCCAACTGATCTTCAGCATCTTTTACTTTCACCAGCGTTTCTGGGTGAGCAAA
AACAGGAAGGCAAAATGCCGCAAAAAAGGGAATAAGGGCGACACGGAAATGTTGAATACTCATACTCTTC
CTTTTTCAATATTATTGAAGCATTTATCAGGGTTATTGTCTCATGAGCGGATACATATTTGAATGTATTT
AGAAAAATAAACAAATAGGGGTTCCGCGCACATTTCCCCGAAAAGTGCCACCTGACGTCGACGGATCGGG
AGATCAACTTGTTTATTGCAGCTTATAATGGTTACAAATAAAGCAATAGCATCACAAATTTCACAAATAA
AGCATTTTTTTCACTGCATTCTAGTTGTGGTTTGTCCAAACTCATCAATGTATCTTATCATGTCTGGATC
AACTGGATAACTCAAGCTAACCAAAATCATCCCAAACTTCCCACCCCATACCCTATTACCACTGCCAATT
ACCTGTGGTTTCATTTACTCTAAACCTGTGATTCCTCTGAATTATTTTCATTTTAAAGAAATTG
Features (pLannotate 1.2.2; 22 found; start..end, strand, type, name):
    377..634     +  LTR            5' LTR (truncated): truncated 5' long terminal repeat (LTR) from HIV-1
    681..806     +  misc_feature   HIV-1 Ψ: packaging signal of human immunodeficiency virus type 1
    790..1128    +  CDS            HIV-1 gag (fragment): gag protein from human immunodeficiency virus 1; gag
   1303..1536    +  misc_feature   RRE: The Rev response element (RRE) of HIV-1 allows for Rev-dependent mRNA export from the nucleus to the cytoplasm.
   1913..2013    +  CDS            Rev (fragment): human immunodeficiency virus 1 (HIV-1) Rev protein; rev; enhances nuclear export of unspliced and incompletely spliced viral mRNAs
   2028..2143    +  misc_feature   cPPT/CTS: central polypurine tract and central termination sequence of HIV-1 (lacking the first T)
   2221..2432    +  promoter       EF-1α core promoter: core promoter for human elongation factor EF-1α
   2433..3371    +  intron         EF-1α intron A: intron upstream of the start codon of human EF-1α
   3520..4081    +  misc_feature   IRES: internal ribosome entry site (IRES) of the encephalomyocarditis virus (EMCV)
   4090..4509    +  CDS            bsr: BSR_BACCE - Experimental evidence at protein level: Swiss-Prot protein existence level 1. Catalyzes the deamination of the cytosine moiety of the antibiotics blasticidin S, cytomycin and acetylblasticidin S. From Bacillus cereus.
   4536..5124    +  misc_feature   WPRE: woodchuck hepatitis virus posttranscriptional regulatory element
   5141..5659    +  CDS            nef (fragment): NEF_HV1BR - Experimental evidence at protein level: Swiss-Prot protein existence level 1. Extracellular Nef protein targets CD4(+) T-lymphocytes for apoptosis by interacting with CXCR4 surface receptors (PubMed:14990729). From Human immunodeficiency virus type 1 group M subtype B (isolate BRU/LAI) (HIV-1).
   5707..5964    +  LTR            5' LTR (truncated): truncated 5' long terminal repeat (LTR) from HIV-1
   6116..6132    -  protein_bind   lac operator: The lac repressor binds to the lac operator to inhibit transcription in E. coli. This inhibition can be relieved by adding lactose or isopropyl-β-D-thiogalactopyranoside (IPTG). lac repressor encoded by lacI
   6140..6170    -  promoter       lac promoter: promoter for the E. coli lac operon
   6185..6206    -  protein_bind   CAP binding site: CAP binding activates transcription in the presence of cAMP. E. coli catabolite activator protein
   6219..6311    -  CDS            lacI (fragment): lac repressor; lacI; The lac repressor binds to the lac operator to inhibit transcription in E. coli. This inhibition can be relieved by adding lactose or isopropyl-β-D-thiogalactopyranoside (IPTG).
   6494..7082    -  rep_origin     ori: high-copy-number ColE1/pMB1/pBR322/pUC origin of replication
   7253..8113    -  CDS            AmpR: β-lactamase; bla; confers resistance to ampicillin, carbenicillin, and related antibiotics
   8114..8218    -  promoter       AmpR promoter: bla
   8266..8400    +  polyA_signal   SV40 poly(A) signal: SV40 polyadenylation signal
   8438..329     +  CDS            nef (fragment) (across the origin): NEF_HV1BR - Experimental evidence at protein level: Swiss-Prot protein existence level 1. Extracellular Nef protein targets CD4(+) T-lymphocytes for apoptosis by interacting with CXCR4 surface receptors (PubMed:14990729). From Human immunodeficiency virus type 1 group M subtype B (isolate BRU/LAI) (HIV-1).
