[The description below was written by a language model from this plasmid's Addgene catalogue record and pLannotate feature annotations shown in this document.]
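Description:
pLV-EF1a-IRES-Blast is an empty HIV-1-based lentiviral transfer backbone of about 8.6 kb, intended for cloning a gene of interest and delivering it stably into mammalian cells. In bacteria it is maintained through a high-copy ColE1/pUC-type origin and selected with ampicillin via the β-lactamase gene. A leftover lac promoter/operator segment and an SV40 polyadenylation signal sit in the plasmid portion outside the viral region.

The viral segment is bounded by two LTR elements, each preceded by nef-derived sequence that overlaps the LTR U3 region. It carries the Ψ packaging signal with an adjoining gag fragment, the Rev response element for Rev-dependent nuclear export of the genomic RNA, and the cPPT/CTS, which aids nuclear import of the reverse-transcribed genome. The internal expression unit uses the human EF-1α core promoter with its intron A, followed by a short unannotated gap where the depositor's recommended cloning sites (BamHI/EcoRI or BamHI/NotI) presumably lie. Next come an EMCV IRES, the bsr blasticidin S deaminase gene and a WPRE that boosts transcript stability and expression. Because the inserted gene and the resistance marker are translated from one bicistronic transcript, blasticidin-resistant cells should also express the transgene, which the depositor cites as the reason for efficient selection of stably transduced cells.

The vector is stated to be compatible with second- and third-generation packaging systems. Two sequence records are provided, a full NGS result of 8,567 nt and an 8,614 nt analyzer sequence. They show the same elements in the same relative order but with different start coordinates and a small length difference that the record does not explain.
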