Addgene plasmid #85133: pLV-EF1a-IRES-Blast
Purpose: (Empty Backbone) lentiviral backbone
Depositing lab: Tobias Meyer. Depositing organization: Stanford University. Publication: Engulfed cadherin fingers are polarized junctional structures between collectively migrating endothelial cells. Hayer A, Shao L, Chung M, Joubert LM, Yang HW, Tsai FC, Bisaria A, Betzig E, Meyer T. Nat Cell Biol. 2016 Dec;18(12):1311-1323. doi: 10.1038/ncb3438. Epub 2016 Nov 14. PubMed 27842057.
Backbone
  Vector backbone: pLV-EF1a-IRES-Blast
  Backbone size (bp): 8614
  Vector type: Lentiviral
  Promoter: EF1a
  Selectable markers: Blasticidin
Growth in bacteria
  Bacterial resistance: Ampicillin, 100 μg/mL
  Growth temperature: 30°C
  Growth strain: NEB Stable
  Copy number: High Copy
Terms and licenses: Academic/Nonprofit Terms; Industry Terms: Not Available to Industry
Depositor comments: Efficient selection of stably transduced cells due to IRES-driven selectable marker. Suitable cloning sites are BamHI/EcoRI, BamHI/NotI. Compatible with 2nd and 3rd generation lentiviral packaging systems.
How to cite: pLV-EF1a-IRES-Blast was a gift from Tobias Meyer (Addgene plasmid # 85133 ; http://n2t.net/addgene:85133 ; RRID:Addgene_85133)
